Addgene plasmid #123947: MTK0_050
Purpose: Encodes the hCLYBL landing pad destination vector as a type 0 part to be used in the MTK system
Depositing lab: Hana El-Samad. Depositing organization: University of California, San Francisco (UCSF). Publication: A Toolkit for Rapid Modular Construction of Biological Circuits in Mammalian Cells. Fonseca JP, Bonny AR, Kumar GR, Ng AH, Town J, Wu QC, Aslankoohi E, Chen SY, Dods G, Harrigan P, Osimiri LC, Kistler AL, El-Samad H. ACS Synth Biol. 2019 Nov 15;8(11):2593-2606. doi: 10.1021/acssynbio.9b00322. Epub 2019 Nov 5. PubMed 31686495.
Backbone
  Vector backbone: self-made
  Vector type: Mammalian Expression
Growth in bacteria
  Bacterial resistance: Kanamycin, 50 μg/mL
  Growth temperature: 37°C
  Growth strain: DH5alpha
  Copy number: Unknown
Gene/Insert
  Gene/Insert name: hCLYBL landing pad destination vector
  Species: Synthetic
  Cloning method: Restriction Enzyme; 5′ cloning site unknown (unknown if destroyed); 3′ cloning site unknown (unknown if destroyed)
Terms and licenses: Academic/Nonprofit Terms; Industry Terms: Not Available to Industry
Depositor comments: Type 0 parts are generally destination vectors in the MTK Please visit https://www.biorxiv.org/content/10.1101/506188v2 for BioRxiv preprint
How to cite: MTK0_050 was a gift from Hana El-Samad (Addgene plasmid # 123947 ; http://n2t.net/addgene:123947 ; RRID:Addgene_123947)
