[The description below was written by a language model from this plasmid's Addgene catalogue record and pLannotate feature annotations shown in this document.]
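Description:
MTK0_050 is a type 0 part of the Mammalian Toolkit (MTK), a modular hierarchical cloning system for building genetic circuits in mammalian cells. In this system type 0 parts are generally destination vectors, and this one is catalogued as the destination vector for a landing pad at the human CLYBL locus. It is a synthetic, self-made plasmid of about 5.3 kb, classed as a mammalian expression vector. It is propagated in E. coli through a high-copy ColE1/pUC-type origin and selected with kanamycin via the aph(3')-Ia aminoglycoside phosphotransferase gene.

The annotated payload region consists of a superfolder GFP coding sequence followed by two bacterial transcription terminators, rrnB T1 and the phage T7 early terminator (T7Te). This block sits between two minimal FRT sites in the same orientation. The bacterial terminators suggest that the GFP is a bacterial dropout marker of the kind commonly used in modular assembly vectors, where replacing the cassette with assembled parts lets correct clones be identified as non-fluorescent colonies. However, the record does not state this, and no promoter for GFP is annotated. The FRT sites are targets for FLP recombinase and would remain flanking whatever is cloned in place of GFP; the annotation notes that the minimal FRT form supports FLP-mediated excision rather than integration.

Substantial stretches of the sequence carry no annotation, including the regions outside the FRT pair. CLYBL homology arms might be expected there in a locus-targeting vector, but the feature table does not identify them. The record also does not give the cloning sites or the assembly enzymes.

The intended use is as a recipient backbone for MTK assemblies destined for the hCLYBL landing pad.
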