Features (pLannotate 1.2.2; 7 found; start..end, strand, type, name):
    670..1485    -  CDS            KanR: aminoglycoside phosphotransferase; aph(3')-Ia; confers resistance to kanamycin in bacteria or G418 (Geneticin®) in eukaryotes
   1710..2298    +  rep_origin     ori: high-copy-number ColE1/pMB1/pBR322/pUC origin of replication
   3368..3401    +  protein_bind   FRT (minimal): supports FLP-mediated excision but not integration (Turan and Bode, 2011) FLP recombinase from the Saccharomyces cerevisiae 2μ plasmid
   3726..4439    +  CDS            superfolder GFP: GFP variant that folds robustly even when fused to poorly folded proteins (Pédelacq et al., 2006)
   4451..4522    +  terminator     rrnB T1 terminator: transcription terminator T1 from the E. coli rrnB gene
   4538..4565    +  terminator     T7Te terminator: phage T7 early transcription terminator
   4938..4971    +  protein_bind   FRT (minimal): supports FLP-mediated excision but not integration (Turan and Bode, 2011) FLP recombinase from the Saccharomyces cerevisiae 2μ plasmid
>Addgene plasmid #123947 | MTK0_050 | addgene full sequence | sequence record 271981 | Addgene NGS Result
TTCCTGTCTCAGCCTACCAAGTAGCTGAGACTATAGGTGCAAAAAAGCCACTATACCTGGCTAGTTTACA
GGTTTTAACAAATGCATTATGCCACGTATCCATTATTACAGGATCACACAAGATATTTTCATTACCCTGA
AAGCATCCCTGTGTTCCACCAATTCATCCTGCCTCCATGAGCCGCTGGCAACCACTGATCTCTATAGTTT
TGCCTTTTCTAAAATGTCATATAATTGGAATCATACAGTCTGTAGCATTTTCAGACTAGCTTTTAAAATT
TGGCAATATGCATTTAAGGTTCCTCCTTAAATGTGAAGGGCATAGCCAATGTGGCTTGATAGCTCATTTC
TTTTTATTGGTGAATATTTCATTGTCTGGATGTTCCACAGTTTGTTTATCCATTCACCTATTCAATTTGC
TTTTTTTCTGTGTATCTATCACTAATTCAATACTGGACTCTCCAACAGAGCCCACTTATATGAGGTACCT
GGAGTAGTCAGACTGATAGAGACAGAAACTAGATTGGTGGTTGCCAGGGGCAGAGAGGAAGGGGAATGAG
GAGTTATTGCTTCAAGAATACAAAGTTTCACTTTTTAAGATGAAAGGTTTTCTGGAGGTAGATGGTGGTG
CCGAGCGGCCGCGTGTTACAACCAATTAACCAATTCTGATTAGAAAAACTCATCGAGCATCAAATGAAAC
TGCAATTTATTCATATCAGGATTATCAATACCATATTTTTGAAAAAGCCGTTTCTGTAATGAAGGAGAAA
ACTCACCGAGGCAGTTCCATAGGATGGCAAGATCCTGGTATCGGTCTGCGATTCCGACTCGTCCAACATC
AATACAACCTATTAATTTCCCCTCGTCAAAAATAAGGTTATCAAGTGAGAAATCACCATGAGTGACGACT
GAATCCGGTGAGAATGGCAAAAGCTTATGCATTTCTTTCCAGACTTGTTCAACAGGCCAGCCATTACGCT
CGTCATCAAAATCACTCGCATCAACCAAACCGTTATTCATTCGTGATTGCGCCTGAGCGAGGCGAAATAC
GCGATCGCTGTTAAAAGGACAATTACAAACAGGAATCGAATGCAACCGGCGCAGGAACACTGCCAGCGCA
TCAACAATATTTTCACCTGAATCAGGATATTCTTCTAATACCTGGAATGCTGTTTTCCCGGGGATCGCAG
TGGTGAGTAACCATGCATCATCAGGAGTACGGATAAAATGCTTGATGGTCGGAAGAGGCATAAATTCCGT
CAGCCAGTTTAGTCTGACCATCTCATCTGTAACATCATTGGCAACGCTACCTTTGCCATGTTTCAGAAAC
AACTCTGGCGCATCGGGCTTCCCATACAATCGATAGATTGTCGCACCTGATTGCCCGACATTATCGCGAG
CCCATTTATACCCATATAAATCAGCATCCATGTTGGAATTTAATCGCGGCCTGGAGCAAGACGTTTCCCG
TTGAATATGGCTCATAACACCCCTTGTATTACTGTTTATGTAAGCAGACAGTTTTATTGTTCATGATGAT
ATATTTTTATCTTGTGCAATGTAACATCAGAGATTTTGAGACACAACGTGGCTTTGTTGAATAAATCGAA
CTTTTGCTGAGTTGAAGGATCAGTCATGACCAAAATCCCTTAACGTGAGTTTTCGTTCCACTGAGCGTCA
GACCCCGTAGAAAAGATCAAAGGATCTTCTTGAGATCCTTTTTTTCTGCGCGTAATCTGCTGCTTGCAAA
CAAAAAAACCACCGCTACCAGCGGTGGTTTGTTTGCCGGATCAAGAGCTACCAACTCTTTTTCCGAAGGT
AACTGGCTTCAGCAGAGCGCAGATACCAAATACTGTTCTTCTAGTGTAGCCGTAGTTAGGCCACCACTTC
AAGAACTCTGTAGCACCGCCTACATACCTCGCTCTGCTAATCCTGTTACCAGTGGCTGCTGCCAGTGGCG
ATAAGTCGTGTCTTACCGGGTTGGACTCAAGACGATAGTTACCGGATAAGGCGCAGCGGTCGGGCTGAAC
GGGGGGTTCGTGCACACAGCCCAGCTTGGAGCGAACGACCTACACCGAACTGAGATACCTACAGCGTGAG
CTATGAGAAAGCGCCACGCTTCCCGAAGGGAGAAAGGCGGACAGGTATCCGGTAAGCGGCAGGGTCGGAA
CAGGAGAGCGCACGAGGGAGCTTCCAGGGGGAAACGCCTGGTATCTTTATAGTCCTGTCGGGTTTCGCCA
CCTCTGACTTGAGCGTCGATTTTTGTGATGCTCGTCAGGGGGGCGGAGCCTATGGAAAAACGCCAGCAAC
GCGGCCTTTTTACGGTTCCTGGCCTTTTGCTGGCCTTTTGCTCACATGTTCTTTCCTGCGTTATCCCCTG
ATTCTGTGGATAACCGTGCGGCCGCCAATAGCCTTATACCTCCTCATCTCAAAACTTATTACAAAACCAC
AGTTTTCAAAACAGTGTGGTACTGCACATATATAGACCAATGGACTAGGATAGAGAGCCCATAAGTAAAC
CCTTGTATGTATGGTCAGCAGGAGAATCATGCCAATGGGCCAATATACATTCTGACCCACAGTTTCATAA
TAAAATAAAATGGTTGTGGTTGTAAGCCACTATGTTTCAGAGTGGTTTGTTACACAGCAATAAATAACTA
ATATAGTAGGCATACCATCAAGTCCAAAGTAGGTAGAGAAGAATGTAAATAGCAGAGCAAAACAGCATGA
CTGGTGGCTGGGAGGCTTAAAACTGGGACAGGATCAGAGTCATGAAAGAAGTCAAAGAAATGGTTCAGAA
GTAAGGCTGAGACTGACTTACAAAAGCTGAAAGTCCCTTTAAGTTGGTGTTTGGTGCATTGGCAGGGGCA
GGTATGGTGACTTAAAAGAGCCATGCTCAACAAGATCAAGCACAACACAATCACGGGTCACCCCAGCAGA
CCTTAGCGAGTCTAGCCATTTCTTTGGTGGTGGTCACAGTCATGCTTCAGCCCAGTTTCCACTTGGACAA
ATGGTACATATTTTCAATGAGATGAAAATTAAGATACAATCCATGTGCTCAGAGAGTGATCACAGCTCTG
ACTAAACACTGTGCCCCAAAGTGTTGAGGAATTGGGAAAACCTAGCTGAGTTAGTGGTCTGTTTTCTGTT
ACAATAAAGCTCATAATGAAAATTAGCCTTCTTTGTTCTTCCCCAAGTCTTTCTTTCTAGACGAAACTAC
TTTCAACTGTTTTAACTTCCTTACTGTTAACTTCCATATTTCTAGATAGTATGGTCAGACTGTTATTTCT
TGACTTTTAAATGTAAGATATTATCTACTGACTTCCTTCTATGTAAGATGAGGATTGAGCTCTCTTACCC
TTCCCCTGAAGTTCCTATTCTCTAGAAAGTATAGGAACTTCCTGATGAGACGTGGTAGAGCCACAAACAG
CCGGTACAAGCAACGATCTCCAGGACCATCTGAATCATGCGCGGATGACACGAACTCACGACGGCGATCA
CAGACATTAACCCACAGTACAGACACTGCGACAACGTGGCAATTCGTCGCAATACAACGGAAAGTGAAAC
GTGATTTCATGCGTCATTTTGAACATTTTGTAAATCTTATTTAATAATGTGTGCGGCAATTCACATTTAA
TTTATGAATGTTTTCTTAACATCGCGGCAACTCAAGAAACGGCAGGTTCGGATCTTAGCTACTAGAGAAA
GAGGAGAAATACTAGATGCGTAAAGGCGAAGAGCTGTTCACTGGTGTCGTCCCTATTCTGGTGGAACTGG
ATGGTGATGTCAACGGTCATAAGTTTTCCGTGCGTGGCGAGGGTGAAGGTGACGCAACTAATGGTAAACT
GACGCTGAAGTTCATCTGTACTACTGGTAAACTGCCGGTTCCTTGGCCGACTCTGGTAACGACGCTGACT
TATGGTGTTCAGTGCTTTGCTCGTTATCCGGACCATATGAAGCAGCATGACTTCTTCAAGTCCGCCATGC
CGGAAGGCTATGTGCAGGAACGCACGATTTCCTTTAAGGATGACGGCACGTACAAAACGCGTGCGGAAGT
GAAATTTGAAGGCGATACCCTGGTAAACCGCATTGAGCTGAAAGGCATTGACTTTAAAGAGGACGGCAAT
ATCCTGGGCCATAAGCTGGAATACAATTTTAACAGCCACAATGTTTACATCACCGCCGATAAACAAAAAA
ATGGCATTAAAGCGAATTTTAAAATTCGCCACAACGTGGAGGATGGCAGCGTGCAGCTGGCTGATCACTA
CCAGCAAAACACTCCAATCGGTGATGGTCCTGTTCTGCTGCCAGACAATCACTATCTGAGCACGCAAAGC
GTTCTGTCTAAAGATCCGAACGAGAAACGCGATCATATGGTTCTGCTGGAGTTCGTAACCGCAGCGGGCA
TCACGCATGGTATGGATGAACTGTACAAATGACCAGGCATCAAATAAAACGAAAGGCTCAGTCGAAAGAC
TGGGCCTTTCGTTTTATCTGTTGTTTGTCGGTGAACGCTCTCTACTAGAGTCACACTGGCTCACCTTCGG
GTGGGCCTTTCTGCGTTTATAGCTGGAAATCTGCTCGTCAGTGGTGCTCACACTGACGAATCATGTACAG
ATCATACCGATGACTGCCTGGCGACTCACAACTAAGCAAGACAGCCGGAACCAGCGCCGGCGAACACCAC
TGCATATATGGCATATCACAACAGTCCACGTCTCAAGCAGTTACAGAGATGTTACGAACCCTGAACAGGT
TGACTATTAATTGTGTCTGCTTGATGTGGACACCAGGTGGCGCTGGACATCAGATTTGGAGAGGCAGTTG
TCTAGGGAACCGGGCTCTGTGCCAGCGCAGGAGGCAGGCTGGCTCTCCTATTCCAGGGATGCTCATCCAG
GAAGGAAAGGTTGCATGCTGGACACACTAACCTTACAGAAGTTCCTATTCTCTAGAAAGTATAGGAACTT
CGAGTTCCTCATCCTTCCAACATAAATATATTTTGGGATTATATCAACATTCAATGTTACTTAAAGTGAC
CTTGTAAATATTTTCACAACTGAGCCATGTTTGATTTGTATACTTATGTTTACTTTACTGTTTTTCCTGA
AGTTAATAATTGCCTTGAATTTATTTATTTCTTTAAAAATGTTTCATTACTCAGGACTGTAGTTTACATT
ACGATTCTTTGTGTTATACAGTTGATGGGTTTCTTTTCTTTCTTAATTTCTTTAAAAAATAGAGATGGGG
TCTTACTATATTACCCAGGCTGGTCTTGAAGTCCTGGGCTCAAGTGATC
